>Addgene plasmid #191228 | Sandgrouse–insD | addgene full sequence | sequence record 379798 | Addgene NGS Result
TTCTCTGTCACAGAATGAAAATTTTTCTGTCATCTCTTCGTTATTAATGTTTGTAATTGACTGAATATCA
ACGCTTATTTGCAGCCTGAATGGCGAATGGG
[124 nt withheld, positions 102-225]
C
[91 nt withheld, positions 227-317]
A
[49 nt withheld, positions 319-367]
CCTTTGACGTTGGAGTCCACGTTCTT
[37 nt withheld, positions 394-430]
ACCCTATCTCGGTCTATTCTTTTGATTTATAAGGGATTTTGCCGATTTCGGCCTATTGGTTAAAAAATGA
GCTGATTTAACAAAAATTTAACGCGAATTTTAACAAAATATTAACGCTTACAATTTAGGTGGCACTTTTC
GGGGAAATGTGCGCGGAACCCCTATTTGTTTATTTTTCTAAATACATTCAAATATGTATCCGCTCATGAG
ACAATAACCCTGATAAATGCTTCAATAATATTGAAAAAGGAAGAGTATGAGTATTCAACATTTCCGTGTC
GCCCTTATTCCCTTTTTTGCGGCATTTTGCCTTCCTGTTTTTGCTCACCCAGAAACGCTGGTGAAAGTAA
AAGATGCTGAAGATCAGTTGGGTGCACGAGTGGGTTACATCGAACTGGATCTCAACAGCGGTAAGATCCT
TGAGAGTTTTCGCCCCGAAGAACGTTTTCCAATGATGAGCACTTTTAAAGTTCTGCTATGTGGCGCGGTA
TTATCCCGTATTGACGCCGGGCAAGAGCAACTCGGTCGCCGCATACACTATTCTCAGAATGACTTGGTTG
AGTACTCACCAGTCACAGAAAAGCATCTTACGGATGGCATGACAGTAAGAGAATTATGCAGTGCTGCCAT
AACCATGAGTGATAACACTGCGGCCAACTTACTTCTGACAACGATCGGAGGACCGAAGGAGCTAACCGCT
TTTTTGCACAACATGGGGGATCATGTAACTCGCCTTGATCGTTGGGAACCGGAGCTGAATGAAGCCATAC
CAAACGACGAGCGTGACACCACGATGCCTGTAGCAATGGCAACAACGTTGCGCAAACTATTAACTGGCGA
ACTACTTACTCTAGCTTCCCGGCAACAATTAATAGACTGGATGGAGGCGGATAAAGTTGCAGGACCACTT
CTGCGCTCGGCCCTTCCGGCTGGCTGGTTTATTGCTGATAAATCTGGAGCCGGTGAGCGTGGGTCTCGCG
GTATCATTGCAGCACTGGGGCCAGATGGTAAGCCCTCCCGTATCGTAGTTATCTACACGACGGGGAGTCA
GGCAACTATGGATGAACGAAATAGACAGATCGCTGAGATAGGTGCCTCACTGATTAAGCATTGGTAACTG
TCAGACCAAGTTTACTCATATATACTTTAGATTGATTTAAAACTTCATTTTTAATTTAAAAGGATCTAGG
TGAAGATCCTTTTTGATAATCTCATGACCAAAATCCCTTAACGTGAGTTTTCGTTCCACTGAGCGTCAGA
CCCCGTAGAAAAGATCAAAGGATCTTCTTGAGATCCTTTTTTTCTGCGCGTAATCTGCTGCTTGCAAACA
AAAAAACCACCGCTACCAGCGGTGGTTTGTTTGCCGGATCAAGAGCTACCAACTCTTTTTCCGAAGGTAA
CTGGCTTCAGCAGAGCGCAGATACCAAATACTGTTCTTCTAGTGTAGCCGTAGTTAGGCCACCACTTCAA
GAACTCTGTAGCACCGCCTACATACCTCGCTCTGCTAATCCTGTTACCAGTGGCTGCTGCCAGTGGCGAT
AAGTCGTGTCTTACCGGGTTGGACTCAAGACGATAGTTACCGGATAAGGCGCAGCGGTCGGGCTGAACGG
GGGGTTCGTGCACACAGCCCAGCTTGGAGCGAACGACCTACACCGAACTGAGATACCTACAGCGTGAGCT
ATGAGAAAGCGCCACGCTTCCCGAAGGGAGAAAGGCGGACAGGTATCCGGTAAGCGGCAGGGTCGGAACA
GGAGAGCGCACGAGGGAGCTTCCAGGGGGAAACGCCTGGTATCTTTATAGTCCTGTCGGGTTTCGCCACC
TCTGACTTGAGCGTCGATTTTTGTGATGCTCGTCAGGGGGGCGGAGCCTATGGAAAAACGCCAGCAACGC
GGCCTTTTTACGGTTCCTGGCCTTTTGCTGGCCTTTTGCTCACATGTTCTTTCCTGCGTTATCCCCTGAT
TCTGTGGATAACCGTATTACCGCCTTTGAGTGAGCTGATACCGCTCGCCGCAGCCGAACGACCGAGCGCA
GCGAGTCAGTGAGCGAGGAAGCGGAAGAGCGCCTGATGCGGTATTTTCTCCTTACGCATCTGTGCGGTAT
TTCACACCGCATAGACCAGCCGCGTAACCTGGCAAAATCGGTTACGGTTGAGTAATAAATGGATGCCCTG
CGTAAGCGGGTGTGGGCGGACAATAAAGTCTTAAACTGAACAAAATAGATCTAAACTATGACAATAAAGT
CTTAAACTAGACAGAATAGTTGTAAACTGAAATCAGTCCAGTTATGCTGTGAAAAAGCATACTGGACTTT
TGTTATGGCTAAAGCAAACTCTTCATTTTCTGAAGTGCAAATTGCCCGTCGTATTAAAGAGGGGCGTGGC
CAAGGGCATGGTAAAGACTATATTCGCGGCGTTGTGACAATTTACCGAACAACTCCGCGGCCGGGAAGCC
GATCTCGGCTTGAACGAATTGTTAGGTGGCGGTACTTGGGTCGATATCAAAGTGCATCACTTCTTCCCGT
ATGCCCAACTTTGTATAGAGAGCCACTGCGGGATCGTCACCGTAATCTGCTTGCACGTAGATCACATAAG
CACCAAGCGCGTTGGCCTCATGCTTGAGGAGATTGATGAGCGCGGTGGCAATGCCCTGCCTCCGGTGCTC
GCCGGAGACTGCGAGATCATAGATATAGATCTCACTACGCGGCTGCTCAAACTTGGGCAGAACGTAAGCC
GCGAGAGCGCCAACAACCGCTTCTTGGTCGAAGGCAGCAAGCGCGATGAATGTCTTACTACGGAGCAAGT
TCCCGAGGTAATCGGAGTCCGGCTGATGTTGGGAGTAGGTGGCTACGTCTCCGAACTCACGACCGAAAAG
ATCAAGAGCAGCCCGCATGGATTTGACTTGGTCAGGGCCGAGCCTACATGTGCGAATGATGCCCATACTT
GAGCCACCTAACTTTGTTTTAGGGCGACTGCCCTGCTGCGTAACATCGTTGCTGCTGCGTAACATCGTTG
CTGCTCCATAACATCAAACATCGACCCACGGCGTAACGCGCTTGCTGCTTGGATGCCCGAGGCATAGACT
GTACAAAAAAACAGTCATAACAAGCCATGAAAACCGCCACTGCGCCGTTACCACCGCTGCGTTCGGTCAA
GGTTCTGGACCAGTTGCGTGAGCGCATACGCTACTTGCATTACAGTTTACGAACCGAACAGGCTTATGTC
AACTGGGTTCGTGCCTTCATCCGTTTCCACGGTGTGCGTCACCCGGCAACCTTGGGCAGCAGCGAAGTCG
AGGCATTTCTGTCCTGGCTGGCGAACGAGCGCAAGGTTTCGGTCTCCACGCATCGTCAGGCATTGGCGGC
CTTGCTGTTCTTCTACGGCAAGGTGCTGTGCACGGATCTGCCCTTGCTTCAGGAGATCGGTAGACCTCGG
CCGTCGCGGCGCTTGCCGGTGGTGCTGACCCCGGATGAAGTGGTTCGCATCCTCGGTTTTCTGGAAGGCG
AGCATCGTTTGTTCGCCCAGGACTCTAGCTATAGTTCTAGTGGTTGGCTACGTACCCGTAGTGGCTATGG
CAGGGCTTGCCGCCCCGACGTTGGCTGCGAGCCCTGGGCCTTCACCCGAACTTGGGGGTTGGGGTGGGGA
AAAGGAAGAAACGCGGGCGTATTGGTCCCAATGGGGTCTCGGTGGGGTATCGACAGAGTGCCAGCCCTGG
GACCGAACCCCGCGTTTATGAACAAACGACCCAACACCCGTGCGTTTTATTCTGTCTTTTTATTGCCGTC
ATAGCGCGGGTTCCTTCCGGTATTGTCTCCTTCCGTGTTTCAGTTAGCCTCCCCCATCTCCCGGTACCGC
ATGCTCAGCTGCTTTTTATGTCAAATTTAATATCAAAGCGTCCCTGGAAGCGGTCTTTGTCGCTGTACTG
GATGTTCTGCCCGTAGGCCCTGCATTCCACGCGCACCTCCATGTCGTAGGTCAGGTTGGTGAACTGCACT
GCCACCAGCGGCTGCAGGTACCGCGACTGCAGGAGCTTGCCGTAGTAGGGATAGTACTGCAGGGCAAAGC
CAGGGTAGCCACCCATCCCATAGTACTCCACCGTGCCTATTTTGTCTGCATCGTCCTCTTTCTTGGCAGC
ACAGTGGACAGGGATGAGGAATGGGTTGTATTTTGCCATAACCTCTGGAGGGAGGCTGTCATTTACCGGA
GCCTTAGGTTTGAAGCCGATAATTCTGTTGAGCTTGACGAGGATGCATGGTTTGCCATCCCTGTACCCAA
AGGTGGGATCATTTATTCCAGAACAGTTTTCCAGCCATTCACGTTTGAATTTGCAGACCTTCTTCTGGCC
CTGGGCATCATTATATGGTCCTCTCTCTTTGTAATCGCTAGGTATGTCCCCACAGTCCTGAAATATCATG
TTTTCAGTCTGTTGATCAGCGCTGTAGTCCTTCAAGAACTTCTCAAGGTTCTTCACATATGGCTCAAAAC
TTTTGGCGTCGGAGACACTAAAGGAAATTTCTGTCTTTTGTACCTGGGGTACTTGAGTCAGTCCTGGAGG
TGCCACTCGATCCTGATATTTGGGTTCAAATTCACTGACAGTGAGCAACATCACTTGGATGGTCCCAATG
AATATACCTGCCAGGCAACCATAGAAGATCACATAGAAGAGGAGGATTTTAAACCAGCTGCCCCCGGTGC
GGCCCAGCAGCTCCTTCTTCTCCGAGTTCCAGATGAACTTCTTCCAGTTGCCGTCGCCGTCCTTGGCCTT
CCCGCGGGCCATCTCGAGATCCCGGGTGATCAAGTCTTCGTCGAGTGATTGTAAATAAAATGTAATTTAC
AGTATAGTATTTTAATTAATATACAAATGATTTGATAATAATTCTTATTTAACTATAATATATTGTGTTG
GGTTGAATTAAAGGTCCGTATACTCCGGAATATTAATAGATCATGGAGATAATTAAAATGATAACCATCT
CGCAAATAAATAAGTATTTTACTGTTTTCGTAACAGTTTTGTAATAAAAAAACCTATAAATATTCCGGAT
TATTCATACCGTCCCACCATCGGGCGCGGATCCCGGTCCGAAGCGCGCGGAATTCAAAGGCCTACGTCGA
CGAGCTCACCTATAGGGCGAATTGGCGGAAGGCCGTCAAGGCCGCATGTCGACATGGGCAAGGGGGCTGG
AAGAGACAAGTATGAGCCTACTGCAACATCCGAACATGGCACAAAGAAGAAAAAGGGGAAGAAGGAGAGG
GACATGGATGAACTTAAAAAGGAAGTCACAATGGATGACCACAAGCTGAGCCTTGATGAACTTCATCGTA
AATATGGAACAGACTTGAGTAGGGGTTTGACTACTGCACGTGCAGCTGAGATTTTGGCTCGTGATGGCCC
AAATTCCCTCACACCCCCACCCACCACTCCTGAATGGCTCAAGTTCTGCCGGCAGCTCTTTGGAGGATTC
TCACTCCTGTTGTGGATTGGTGCTGTTCTGTGCTTTCTGGCTTATGGCATACGAAGTGCGGTGCAGGAGG
CGGCCGACAATGATAATCTGTACTTGGGTATTGTGTTGGCAGCTGTGGTTATCATTACTGGCTGTTTCTC
TTATTACCAAGAAGCAAAAAGTTCCAAGATCATGGAGTCCTTCAAGAACATGGTGCCTCAGCAAGCTCTT
GTAGTCAGAAATGGTGAGAAGATGAGCATAAATGCTGAAGGTGTTGTAGTTGGAGATCTAGTGGAGGTGA
AAGGAGGAGACAGAATTCCAGCCGACCTTCGGATCATATCTGCACATGGTTGCAAGGTAGATAACTCCTC
ACTTACTGGTGAATCAGAGCCTCAGACCAGATCTCCAGACTTCTCCAATGAGAATCCCCTGGAGACCAGG
AACATTGCCTTCTTTTCCACCAACTGTGTGGAAGGCACTGCCCGTGGCATTGTCATTAGCACTGGGGATC
GCACTGTAATGGGCCGTATTGCCAGTCTGGCTTCTGGGCTGGAAGGGGGGAAAACTCCAATTGCCATGGA
GATTGAGCACTTTATCCACCTCATCACTGGAGTAGCTGTCTTCCTGGGTGTGACTTTCTTCATCCTTTCA
CTCATCCTTGAGTACACATGGCTGGAGGCTGTAATCTTCCTCATCGGGATCATTGTTGCCAATGTCCCTG
AAGGGCTGCTTGCAACAGTCACGGTATGTCTGACACTAACAGCCAAGCGTATGGCTCGTAAGAACTGCTT
GGTGAAGAACCTCGAAGCTGTGGAAACCCTGGGTTCCACGTCCACTATCTGTTCTGACAAAACAGGCACG
CTGACACAGAATCGCATGACGGTTGCGCACATGTGGTTTGACAATCAGATTCATGAGGCTGATACTACAG
AGAACCAGAGTGGTGCTTCCTTTGACAAGAGCTCAGCTACTTGGACTGCTTTGTCCAGAGTTGCAGGTCT
CTGCAACCGTGCTGTGTTTCAGGCCAACCAGGAAAATGTACCAATACTTAAGAGAGCAGTGGCGGGAGAT
GCCTCTGAGTCTGCACTTCTGAAATGCATTGAATTGTGCTGTGGTCCTGTCAAGGAGATGAGAGAAAGGT
ATCCCAAAGTGGTGGAAATACCATTTAACTCTACCAACAAGTATCAGCTGTCTATCCACAAAAATGCAAA
TCCGTCAGAATCCCGTTACTTACTGGTGATGAAGGGAGCTCCAGAGAGGATTTTGGATCGCTGCAGCACC
ATTCTTATTCATGGCAAAGAGCAACCACTGGATGAGGAAATGAAAGATTCTTTTCAAAATGCCTACCTTG
AGTTGGGAGGCCTTGGGGAGAGAGTGTTAGGATTCTGTCACTTGGCTCTGCCTGATGATCAGTTCCCTGA
TGGCTTCCAGTTTGATACAGACGAAGTGAACTTTCCTGTAGAAAAACTCTGCTTTGTAGGACTGATGTCT
ATGATTGACCCTCCTCGTGCTGCTGTGCCAGATGCTGTTGGCAAATGCAGAAGCGCTGGGATCAAGGTTA
TCATGGTTACGGGAGACCATCCGATCACAGCCAAAGCCATTGCCAAGGGTGTCGGCATCATCTCTGAGGG
CAATGAAACAGTTGAAGATATTGCTGCTCGACTCAACATTCCTGTCAGCCAGGTCAACCCTAGGGATGCC
AAAGCTTGTGTTGTTCATGGCTCAGATTTGAAGGACATGACTAGTGAGCAACTGGATGACATCTTGCTTC
ATCATACTGAAATTGTCTTTGCCAGGACATCTCCTCAGCAGAAGCTTATAATTGTGGAAGGCTGTCAGCG
ACAGGGTGCCATTGTAGCAGTCACAGGTGATGGTGTGAATGATTCCCCAGCCCTGAAGAAGGCTGACATT
GGTGTTGCTATGGGTATTGCTGGCTCAGATGTCTCCAAGCAGGCAGCTGACATGATTCTGCTGGATGATA
ACTTTGCCTCCATTGTCACTGGGGTTGAAGAAGGGCGTCTGATCTTTGATAACCTGAAGAAGTCTATTGC
TTACACCTTGACCAGTAACATTCCTGAAATCACGCCGTTCCTGATCTTCATCATTGCAAACATACCCCTT
CCACTGGGAACAGTCACCATCCTCTGCATTGACTTGGGCACTGACATGGTCCCTGCTATCTCCCTGGCAT
ATGAGCAAGCAGAGAGTGACATCATGAAGAGGCAGCCCAGAAATCCCAAAACAGACAAGCTGGTTAATGA
ACGGCTGATCAGCATGGCCTATGGGCAGATTGGTATGATCCAGGCCCTTGGAGGTTTCTTCACCTATTTT
GTAATCATGGCAGAGAATGGGTTCTGGCCTTCTGGCTTGCTAGGGATCAGAGTTCAGTGGGATGACCGAT
GGGTTAACGATGTGGAAGACAGCTATGGGCAGCAGTGGACCTACGAACAGAGGAAAATAGTGGAGTTCAC
TTGCCATACAGCCTTCTTTGTCAGCATTGTGGTTGTGCAGTGGGCAGACTTGATCATTTGTAAGACCAGA
AGAAACTCTGTCTTCCAGCAGGGAATGAAGAACAAGATCTTAATATTTGGGCTCTTTGAGGAGACTGCTC
TGGCTGCCTTCCTCTCCTACTGCCCTGGAATGGATGTTGCTCTAAGGATGTACCCTCTCAAGCCAACCTG
GTGGTTCTGCGCTTTCCCATACTCTCTTCTCATATTCCTGTATGATGAAATCAGAAAGCTCATTATCAGA
CGCAACCCTGGTGGTTGGGTGGAAAAAGAGACCTACTACTAAGCGGCCGCCTGGGCCTCATGGGCCTTCC
GCTCACTGCCCGCTTTCCAGTGCGGCCGCTTTCGAATCTAGAGCCTGCAGTCTCGACAAGCTTGTCGAGA
AGTACTAGAGGATCATAATCAGCCATACCACATTTGTAGAGGTTTTACTTGCTTTAAAAAACCTCCCACA
CCTCCCCCTGAACCTGAAACATAAAATGAATGCAATTGTTGTTGTTAACTTGTTTATTGCAGCTTATAAT
GGTTACAAATAAAGCAATAGCATCACAAATTTCACAAATAAAGCATTTTTTTCACTGCATTCTAGTTGTG
GTTTGTCCAAACTCATCAATGTATCTTATCATGTCTGGATCTGATCACTGCTTGAGCCTAGGAGATCCGA
ACCAGATAAGTGAAATCTAGTTCCAAACTATTTTGTCATTTTTAATTTTCGTATTAGCTTACGACGCTAC
ACCCAGTTCCCATCTATTTTGTCACTCTTCCCTAAATAATCCTTAAAAACTCCATTTCCACCCCTCCCAG
TTCCCAACTATTTTGTCCGCCCACAGCGGGGCATTTTTCTTCCTGTTATGTTTTTAATCAAACATCCTGC
CAACTCCATGTGACAAACCGTCATCTTCGGCTACTTT
Features (pLannotate 1.2.2; 18 found; start..end, strand, type, name):
     81..97      +  CDS            lacZα (fragment): LacZα fragment of β-galactosidase; lacZ fragment
    102..556     +  rep_origin     f1 ori (sequence partly withheld): f1 bacteriophage origin of replication; arrow indicates direction of (+) strand synthesis
    582..686     +  promoter       AmpR promoter: bla
    687..1547    +  CDS            AmpR: β-lactamase; bla; confers resistance to ampicillin, carbenicillin, and related antibiotics
   1718..2306    +  rep_origin     ori: high-copy-number ColE1/pMB1/pBR322/pUC origin of replication
   2492..2543    -  misc_feature   bom (fragment): basis of mobility region from pBR322
   2611..2835    -  mobile_element Tn7R: mini-Tn7 element (right end of the Tn7 transposon) Tn7
   2902..3435    -  CDS            GmR: gentamycin acetyltransferase; aacC1; confers resistance to gentamycin
   3624..3652    -  promoter       Pc promoter: intI1 (promoter lies within the coding sequence); class 1 integron promoter
   3630..3989    -  CDS            YPR2_ECOLX (fragment): Protein predicted: Swiss-Prot protein existence level 4. From Escherichia coli.
   4160..4208    -  polyA_signal   HSV TK poly(A) signal: herpes simplex virus thymidine kinase polyadenylation signal (Cole and Stacy, 1985)
   4288..5202    -  CDS            ATP1B1: AT1B1_CHICK - Experimental evidence at protein level: Swiss-Prot protein existence level 1. This is the non-catalytic component of the active enzyme, which catalyzes the hydrolysis of ATP coupled with the exchange of Na(+) and K(+) ions across the plasma membrane. The beta subunit regulates, through assembly of alpha/beta heterodimers, the number of sodium pumps transported to the plasma membrane. From Gallus gallus (Chicken).
   5237..5346    -  promoter       p10 promoter: baculovirus promoter for expression in insect cells
   5370..5461    +  promoter       polyhedrin promoter: polh from Autographa californica; promoter for the baculovirus polyhedrin gene
   5594..8659    +  CDS            ATP1A1: AT1A1_RABIT - Experimental evidence at protein level: Swiss-Prot protein existence level 1. This is the catalytic component of the active enzyme, which catalyzes the hydrolysis of ATP coupled with the exchange of sodium and potassium ions across the plasma membrane. This action creates the electrochemical gradient of sodium and potassium ions, providing the energy for active transport of various nutrients (By similarity). May contribute to blood-heart barrier properties of endocardial endothelium and may control cardiac performance via endothelial Na(+)/H(+) exchange (PubMed:11738066). From Or
   8771..8854    +  CDS            large T antigen (fragment): large T antigen from SV40 (simian virus 40)
   8877..9011    +  polyA_signal   SV40 poly(A) signal: SV40 polyadenylation signal
   9040..9205    -  mobile_element Tn7L: mini-Tn7 element (left end of the Tn7 transposon) Tn7
