[The description below was written by a language model from this plasmid's Addgene catalogue record and pLannotate feature annotations shown in this document.]
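Description:
Sandgrouse–insD is a baculovirus donor plasmid built on pFastBac Dual for co-expressing the two subunits of the Na,K-ATPase from the yellow-throated sandgrouse (Pterocles gutturalis) in insect cells. It is propagated in E. coli through a high-copy ColE1/pUC-type origin with ampicillin selection (AmpR), and it also carries an f1 origin. The expression region lies between the Tn7R and Tn7L ends of a mini-Tn7 element, together with a gentamicin resistance gene driven by the Pc integron promoter. In this type of system, that whole block is transposed into a baculovirus shuttle genome (bacmid) in a suitable E. coli host, and the recombinant bacmid is then used to generate virus that infects insect cells.

The payload consists of two back-to-back, divergently oriented cassettes. The polyhedrin (PH) promoter drives ATP1A1, the catalytic alpha subunit (about 3.07 kb), terminated by an SV40 poly(A) signal. The p10 promoter, on the opposite strand, drives ATP1B1, the beta subunit (about 0.9 kb) that assembles with alpha and governs delivery of pumps to the plasma membrane, terminated by the HSV TK poly(A) signal. The automated annotation labels these coding sequences by their closest chicken and rabbit homologues, but the record gives the species as sandgrouse. The alpha subunit carries an engineered change, removal of the aspartic acid at position 121 of the protein. No epitope tags or reporters are annotated. According to the associated study, the construct belongs to work on how amino acid insertions and substitutions interact epistatically to determine toxin resistance of vertebrate Na,K-ATPases, with recombinant pumps produced in insect cells.
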