Addgene plasmid #191228: Sandgrouse–insD
Purpose: Expresses Na,K-ATPase (ATP1A1 and ATP1B1 in pFastBac Dual vector) in insect cells
Depositing lab: Susanne Dobler. Depositing organization: Universitaet Hamburg. Publication: Epistatic effects between amino acid insertions and substitutions mediate toxin-resistance of vertebrate Na+, K+-ATPases. Mohammadi S, Ozdemir HI, Ozbek P, Sumbul F, Stiller J, Deng Y, Crawford AJ, Rowland HM, Storz JF, Andolfatto P, Dobler S. Mol Biol Evol. 2022 Dec 6:msac258. doi: 10.1093/molbev/msac258. PubMed 36472530.
Backbone
  Vector backbone: pFastBac Dual
  Backbone size w/o insert (bp): 5238
  Vector type: Insect Expression
Growth in bacteria
  Bacterial resistance: Ampicillin, 100 μg/mL
  Growth temperature: 37°C
  Growth strain: DH5alpha
  Copy number: Unknown
Gene/Insert 1
  Gene/Insert name: ATP1A1
  Species: Pterocles gutturalis
  Insert size (bp): 3069
  Mutation: removed aspartic acid at 121 in the protein sequence
  GenBank ID: XM_010081314
  Promoter: PH
  Cloning method: Gibson Cloning
  Sequencing primers: 5′ ATTCCGGATTATTCATACCGTCCCACCATCG; 3′ GTGGTATGGCTGATTATGATCCTCTAGTACTTCTC
Gene/Insert 2
  Gene/Insert name: ATP1B1
  Species: Pterocles gutturalis
  Insert size (bp): 916
  GenBank ID: XM_010078905
  Promoter: p10
  Cloning method: Restriction Enzyme; 5′ cloning site XhoI (unknown if destroyed); 3′ cloning site PaeI (unknown if destroyed)
  Sequencing primers: 5′ CGGGTTCCTTCCGGTATTGTCTCCTTC; 3′ ACGGACCTTTAATTCAACCCAACACAATATA
Terms and licenses: Academic/Nonprofit Terms; Industry Terms: Not Available to Industry
How to cite: Sandgrouse–insD was a gift from Susanne Dobler (Addgene plasmid # 191228 ; http://n2t.net/addgene:191228 ; RRID:Addgene_191228)
