>Addgene plasmid #191228 | Sandgrouse–insD | depositor partial sequence | sequence record 370730 | ATP1B1 at p10 promoter
ATGGCCCGCGGGAAGGCCAAGGACGGCGACGGCAACTGGAAGAAGTTCATCTGGAACTCGGAGAAGAAGG
AGCTGCTGGGCCGCACCGGGGGCAGCTGGTTTAAAATCCTCCTCTTCTATGTGATCTTCTATGGTTGCCT
GGCAGGTATATTCATTGGGACCATCCAAGTGATGTTGCTCACTGTCAGTGAATTTGAACCCAAATATCAG
GATCGAGTGGCACCTCCAGGACTGACTCAAGTACCCCAGGTACAAAAGACAGAAATTTCCTTTAGTGTCT
CCGACGCCAAAAGTTTTGAGCCATATGTGAAGAACCTTGAGAAGTTCTTGAAGGACTACAGCGCTGATCA
ACAGACTGAAAACATGATATTTCAGGACTGTGGGGACATACCTAGCGATTACAAAGAGAGAGGACCATAT
AATGATGCCCAGGGCCAGAAGAAGGTCTGCAAATTCAAACGTGAATGGCTGGAAAACTGTTCTGGAATAA
ATGATCCCACCTTTGGGTACAGGGATGGCAAACCATGCATCCTCGTCAAGCTCAACAGAATTATCGGCTT
CAAACCTAAGGCTCCGGTAAATGACAGCCTCCCTCCAGAGGTTATGGCAAAATACAACCCATTCCTCATC
CCTGTCCACTGTGCTGCCAAGAAAGAGGACGATGCAGACAAAATAGGCACGGTGGAGTACTATGGGATGG
GTGGCTACCCTGGCTTTGCCCTGCAGTACTATCCCTACTACGGCAAGCTCCTGCAGTCGCGGTACCTGCA
GCCGCTGGTGGCAGTGCAGTTCACCAACCTGACCTACGACATGGAGGTGCGCGTGGAATGCAGGGCCTAC
GGGCAGAACATCCAGTACAGCGACAAAGACCGCTTCCAGGGACGCTTTGATATTAAATTTGACATAAAAA
GCAGCTGA
