>Addgene plasmid #191228 | Sandgrouse–insD | depositor partial sequence | sequence record 370731 | ATP1A1 at PH promoter
ATGGGCAAGGGGGCTGGAAGAGACAAGTATGAGCCTACTGCAACATCCGAACATGGCACAAAGAAGAAAA
AGGGGAAGAAGGAGAGGGACATGGATGAACTTAAAAAGGAAGTCACAATGGATGACCACAAGCTGAGCCT
TGATGAACTTCATCGTAAATATGGAACAGACTTGAGTAGGGGTTTGACTACTGCACGTGCAGCTGAGATT
TTGGCTCGTGATGGCCCAAATTCCCTCACACCCCCACCCACCACTCCTGAATGGCTCAAGTTCTGCCGGC
AGCTCTTTGGAGGATTCTCACTCCTGTTGTGGATTGGTGCTGTTCTGTGCTTTCTGGCTTATGGCATACG
AAGTGCGGTGCAGGAGGCGGCCGACAATGATAATCTGTACTTGGGTATTGTGTTGGCAGCTGTGGTTATC
ATTACTGGCTGTTTCTCTTATTACCAAGAAGCAAAAAGTTCCAAGATCATGGAGTCCTTCAAGAACATGG
TGCCTCAGCAAGCTCTTGTAGTCAGAAATGGTGAGAAGATGAGCATAAATGCTGAAGGTGTTGTAGTTGG
AGATCTAGTGGAGGTGAAAGGAGGAGACAGAATTCCAGCCGACCTTCGGATCATATCTGCACATGGTTGC
AAGGTAGATAACTCCTCACTTACTGGTGAATCAGAGCCTCAGACCAGATCTCCAGACTTCTCCAATGAGA
ATCCCCTGGAGACCAGGAACATTGCCTTCTTTTCCACCAACTGTGTGGAAGGCACTGCCCGTGGCATTGT
CATTAGCACTGGGGATCGCACTGTAATGGGCCGTATTGCCAGTCTGGCTTCTGGGCTGGAAGGGGGGAAA
ACTCCAATTGCCATGGAGATTGAGCACTTTATCCACCTCATCACTGGAGTAGCTGTCTTCCTGGGTGTGA
CTTTCTTCATCCTTTCACTCATCCTTGAGTACACATGGCTGGAGGCTGTAATCTTCCTCATCGGGATCAT
TGTTGCCAATGTCCCTGAAGGGCTGCTTGCAACAGTCACGGTATGTCTGACACTAACAGCCAAGCGTATG
GCTCGTAAGAACTGCTTGGTGAAGAACCTCGAAGCTGTGGAAACCCTGGGTTCCACGTCCACTATCTGTT
CTGACAAAACAGGCACGCTGACACAGAATCGCATGACGGTTGCGCACATGTGGTTTGACAATCAGATTCA
TGAGGCTGATACTACAGAGAACCAGAGTGGTGCTTCCTTTGACAAGAGCTCAGCTACTTGGACTGCTTTG
TCCAGAGTTGCAGGTCTCTGCAACCGTGCTGTGTTTCAGGCCAACCAGGAAAATGTACCAATACTTAAGA
GAGCAGTGGCGGGAGATGCCTCTGAGTCTGCACTTCTGAAATGCATTGAATTGTGCTGTGGTCCTGTCAA
GGAGATGAGAGAAAGGTATCCCAAAGTGGTGGAAATACCATTTAACTCTACCAACAAGTATCAGCTGTCT
ATCCACAAAAATGCAAATCCGTCAGAATCCCGTTACTTACTGGTGATGAAGGGAGCTCCAGAGAGGATTT
TGGATCGCTGCAGCACCATTCTTATTCATGGCAAAGAGCAACCACTGGATGAGGAAATGAAAGATTCTTT
TCAAAATGCCTACCTTGAGTTGGGAGGCCTTGGGGAGAGAGTGTTAGGATTCTGTCACTTGGCTCTGCCT
GATGATCAGTTCCCTGATGGCTTCCAGTTTGATACAGACGAAGTGAACTTTCCTGTAGAAAAACTCTGCT
TTGTAGGACTGATGTCTATGATTGACCCTCCTCGTGCTGCTGTGCCAGATGCTGTTGGCAAATGCAGAAG
CGCTGGGATCAAGGTTATCATGGTTACGGGAGACCATCCGATCACAGCCAAAGCCATTGCCAAGGGTGTC
GGCATCATCTCTGAGGGCAATGAAACAGTTGAAGATATTGCTGCTCGACTCAACATTCCTGTCAGCCAGG
TCAACCCTAGGGATGCCAAAGCTTGTGTTGTTCATGGCTCAGATTTGAAGGACATGACTAGTGAGCAACT
GGATGACATCTTGCTTCATCATACTGAAATTGTCTTTGCCAGGACATCTCCTCAGCAGAAGCTTATAATT
GTGGAAGGCTGTCAGCGACAGGGTGCCATTGTAGCAGTCACAGGTGATGGTGTGAATGATTCCCCAGCCC
TGAAGAAGGCTGACATTGGTGTTGCTATGGGTATTGCTGGCTCAGATGTCTCCAAGCAGGCAGCTGACAT
GATTCTGCTGGATGATAACTTTGCCTCCATTGTCACTGGGGTTGAAGAAGGGCGTCTGATCTTTGATAAC
CTGAAGAAGTCTATTGCTTACACCTTGACCAGTAACATTCCTGAAATCACGCCGTTCCTGATCTTCATCA
TTGCAAACATACCCCTTCCACTGGGAACAGTCACCATCCTCTGCATTGACTTGGGCACTGACATGGTCCC
TGCTATCTCCCTGGCATATGAGCAAGCAGAGAGTGACATCATGAAGAGGCAGCCCAGAAATCCCAAAACA
GACAAGCTGGTTAATGAACGGCTGATCAGCATGGCCTATGGGCAGATTGGTATGATCCAGGCCCTTGGAG
GTTTCTTCACCTATTTTGTAATCATGGCAGAGAATGGGTTCTGGCCTTCTGGCTTGCTAGGGATCAGAGT
TCAGTGGGATGACCGATGGGTTAACGATGTGGAAGACAGCTATGGGCAGCAGTGGACCTACGAACAGAGG
AAAATAGTGGAGTTCACTTGCCATACAGCCTTCTTTGTCAGCATTGTGGTTGTGCAGTGGGCAGACTTGA
TCATTTGTAAGACCAGAAGAAACTCTGTCTTCCAGCAGGGAATGAAGAACAAGATCTTAATATTTGGGCT
CTTTGAGGAGACTGCTCTGGCTGCCTTCCTCTCCTACTGCCCTGGAATGGATGTTGCTCTAAGGATGTAC
CCTCTCAAGCCAACCTGGTGGTTCTGCGCTTTCCCATACTCTCTTCTCATATTCCTGTATGATGAAATCA
GAAAGCTCATTATCAGACGCAACCCTGGTGGTTGGGTGGAAAAAGAGACCTACTACTAA
